>Addgene plasmid #209875 | Lyso-RA | addgene full sequence | sequence record 415451 | Addgene NGS Result
ATATATGGAGTTCCGCGTTACATAACTTACGGTAAATGGCCCGCCTGGCTGACCGCCCAACGACCCCCGC
CCATTGACGTCAATAATGACGTATGTTCCCATAGTAACGCCAATAGGGACTTTCCATTGACGTCAATGGG
TGGAGTATTTACGGTAAACTGCCCACTTGGCAGTACATCAAGTGTATCATATGCCAAGTACGCCCCCTAT
TGACGTCAATGACGGTAAATGGCCCGCCTGGCATTATGCCCAGTACATGACCTTATGGGACTTTCCTACT
TGGCAGTACATCTACGTATTAGTCATCGCTATTACCATGGTGATGCGGTTTTGGCAGTACATCAATGGGC
GTGGATAGCGGTTTGACTCACGGGGATTTCCAAGTCTCCACCCCATTGACGTCAATGGGAGTTTGTTTTG
GCACCAAAATCAACGGGACTTTCCAAAATGTCGTAACAACTCCGCCCCATTGACGCAAATGGGCGGTAGG
CGTGTACGGTGGGAGGTCTATATAAGCAGAGCTGGTTTAGTGAACCGTCAGATCCGCTAGCGTGCCGCCA
CCATGGCGGCCCCCGGCAGCGCCCGGCGACCCCTGCTGCTGCTACTGCTGTTGCTGCTGCTCGGCCTCAT
GCATTGTGCGTCAGCAGCAATGTTTATGGTGAAAAATGGCAACGGGACCGCGTGCATAATGGCCAACTTC
TCTGCTGCCTTCTCAGTGAACTACGACACCAAGAGTGGCCCTAAGAACATGACCTTTGACCTGCCATCAG
ATGCCACAGTGGTGCTCAACCGCAGCTCCTGTGGAAAAGAGAACACTTCTGACCCCAGTCTCGTGATTGC
TTTTGGAAGAGGACATACACTCACTCTCAATTTCACGAGAAATGCAACACGTTACAGCGTCCAGCTCATG
AGTTTTGTTTATAACTTGTCAGACACACACCTTTTCCCCAATGCGAGCTCCAAAGAAATCAAGACTGTGG
AATCTATAACTGACATCAGGGCAGATATAGATAAAAAATACAGATGTGTTAGTGGCACCCAGGTCCACAT
GAACAACGTGACCGTAACGCTCCATGATGCCACCATCCAGGCGTACCTTTCCAACAGCAGCTTCAGCAGG
GGAGAGACACGCTGTGAACAAGACAGGCCTTCCCCAACCACAGCGCCCCCTGCGCCACCCAGCCCCTCGC
CCTCACCCGTGCCCAAGAGCCCCTCTGTGGACAAGTACAACGTGAGCGGCACCAACGGGACCTGCCTGCT
GGCCAGCATGGGGCTGCAGCTGAACCTCACCTATGAGAGGAAGGACAACACGACGGTGACAAGGCTTCTC
AACATCAACCCCAACAAGACCTCGGCCAGCGGGAGCTGCGGCGCCCACCTGGTGACTCTGGAGCTGCACA
GCGAGGGCACCACCGTCCTGCTCTTCCAGTTCGGGATGAATGCAAGTTCTAGCCGGTTTTTCCTACAAGG
AATCCAGTTGAATACAATTCTTCCTGACGCCAGAGACCCCGCCTTTAAAGCTGCCAACGGCTCCCTGCGA
GCGCTGCAGGCCACAGTCGGCAATTCCTACAAGTGCAACGCGGAGGAGCACGTCCGTGTCACGAAGGCGT
TTTCAGTCAATATATTCAAAGTGTGGGTCCAGGCTTTCAAGGTGGAAGGTGGCCAGTTTGGCTCTGTGGA
GGAGTGTCTGCTGGACGAGAACAGCATGCTGATCCCCATCGCTGTGGGTGGTGCCCTGGCGGGGCTGGTC
CTCATCGTCCTCATCGCCTACCTCGTCGGCAGGAAGAGGAGTCACGCAGGCTACCAGACTATCGGTGGTG
GTGGTAGTGGTGGTGGTGGTAGTGCTATGGTGAGCAAGAGCGAGGAGGTCATCAAAGAGTTCATGCGCTT
CAAGGTGCGCTTGGAGGGCTCCATGAACGGCCACGAGTTCGAGATCGAGGGCGAGGGCGAGGGCCGCCCC
TACGAGGGCACCCAGACCGCCAAGCTGAAGGTGACCAAGGGCGGCCCCCTGCCCTTCGCCTGGGACATCC
TGTCCCCCCAGATCATGTACGGCTCCAAGGCGTACGTGAAGCACCCCGCCGACGTCCCCGATTACATGAA
GCTGTCCTTCCCCGAGGGCTTCAAGTGGGAGCGCGTGATGCACTTCGAGGACGGCGGTCTGGTGACCGTG
ACTCAGGACACCTCCCTGCAGGACGGCACGCTGATCTACAAGGTGAAGATGCGCGGCACCAACTTCCCCC
CCGACGGCCCCGTAATGCAGAAGAAGACCTTGGGCTGGGATTATGCCACCGAGCGCCTGTACCCCGAAGA
CGGCGTGCTGAAGGGCGAGCTTCTGGGGCGCCTGAAGCTGAAGGACGGCGGCCTCAACCTGGTGGAGTTC
AAGACCATCTACATGGCCAAGAAGCCCGTGCAACTGCCCGGCTACTACTTCGTGGACACCAAGCTGGGCA
TCACCTCCCACAACGAGGACTACACCATCGTGGAACAGTACGAGCGCTCCGAGGGCCGCCACCACCTGGG
CATGGACGAGCTGTACAAGGGTACCTAATAGAAGCTTGGTAAACCGCTGATCAGCCTCGACTGCAGTCGA
CGGTACCGCGGGCCCGGGATCCACCGGATCTAGATAACTGATCATAATCAGCCATACCACATTTGTAGAG
GTTTTACTTGCTTTAAAAAACCTCCCACACCTCCCCCTGAACCTGAAACATAAAATGAATGCAATTGTTG
TTGTTAACTTGTTTATTGCAGCTTATAATGGTTACAAATAAAGCAATAGCATCACAAATTTCACAAATAA
AGCATTTTTTTCACTGCATTCTAGTTGTGGTTTGTCCAAACTCATCAATGTATCTTAACGCGTAAATTGT
AAGCGTTAATATTTTGTTAAAATTCGCGTTAAATTTTTGTTAAATCAGCTCATTTTTTAACCAATAGGCC
GAAATCGGCAAAATCCCTTATAAATCAAAAGAATAGACCGAGATAGGGT
[37 nt withheld, positions 2990-3026]
AAAGAACGTGGACTCCAACGTCAAAGG
[49 nt withheld, positions 3054-3102]
T
[91 nt withheld, positions 3104-3194]
G
[124 nt withheld, positions 3196-3319]
CAGGTGGCACTTTTCGGGGAAATGTGCGCGGAACCCCTATTTGTTTATTTTTCTAAATACATTCAAATAT
GTATCCGCTCATGAGACAATAACCCTGATAAATGCTTCAATAATATTGAAAAAGGAAGAGTCCTGAGGCG
GAAAGAACCAGCTGTGGAATGTGTGTCAGTTAGGGTGTGGAAAGTCCCCAGGCTCCCCAGCAGGCAGAAG
TATGCAAAGCATGCATCTCAATTAGTCAGCAACCAGGTGTGGAAAGTCCCCAGGCTCCCCAGCAGGCAGA
AGTATGCAAAGCATGCATCTCAATTAGTCAGCAACCATAGTCCCGCCCCTAACTCCGCCCATCCCGCCCC
TAACTCCGCCCAGTTCCGCCCATTCTCCGCCCCATGGCTGACTAATTTTTTTTATTTATGCAGAGGCCGA
GGCCGCCTCGGCCTCTGAGCTATTCCAGAAGTAGTGAGGAGGCTTTTTTGGAGGCCTAGGCTTTTGCAAA
GATCGATCAAGAGACAGGATGAGGATCGTTTCGCATGATTGAACAAGATGGATTGCACGCAGGTTCTCCG
GCCGCTTGGGTGGAGAGGCTATTCGGCTATGACTGGGCACAACAGACAATCGGCTGCTCTGATGCCGCCG
TGTTCCGGCTGTCAGCGCAGGGGCGCCCGGTTCTTTTTGTCAAGACCGACCTGTCCGGTGCCCTGAATGA
ACTGCAAGACGAGGCAGCGCGGCTATCGTGGCTGGCCACGACGGGCGTTCCTTGCGCAGCTGTGCTCGAC
GTTGTCACTGAAGCGGGAAGGGACTGGCTGCTATTGGGCGAAGTGCCGGGGCAGGATCTCCTGTCATCTC
ACCTTGCTCCTGCCGAGAAAGTATCCATCATGGCTGATGCAATGCGGCGGCTGCATACGCTTGATCCGGC
TACCTGCCCATTCGACCACCAAGCGAAACATCGCATCGAGCGAGCACGTACTCGGATGGAAGCCGGTCTT
GTCGATCAGGATGATCTGGACGAAGAGCATCAGGGGCTCGCGCCAGCCGAACTGTTCGCCAGGCTCAAGG
CGAGCATGCCCGACGGCGAGGATCTCGTCGTGACCCATGGCGATGCCTGCTTGCCGAATATCATGGTGGA
AAATGGCCGCTTTTCTGGATTCATCGACTGTGGCCGGCTGGGTGTGGCGGACCGCTATCAGGACATAGCG
TTGGCTACCCGTGATATTGCTGAAGAGCTTGGCGGCGAATGGGCTGACCGCTTCCTCGTGCTTTACGGTA
TCGCCGCTCCCGATTCGCAGCGCATCGCCTTCTATCGCCTTCTTGACGAGTTCTTCTGAGCGGGACTCTG
GGGTTCGAAATGACCGACCAAGCGACGCCCAACCTGCCATCACGAGATTTCGATTCCACCGCCGCCTTCT
ATGAAAGGTTGGGCTTCGGAATCGTTTTCCGGGACGCCGGCTGGATGATCCTCCAGCGCGGGGATCTCAT
GCTGGAGTTCTTCGCCCACCCTAGGGGGAGGCTAACTGAAACACGGAAGGAGACAATACCGGAAGGAACC
CGCGCTATGACGGCAATAAAAAGACAGAATAAAACGCACGGTGTTGGGTCGTTTGTTCATAAACGCGGGG
TTCGGTCCCAGGGCTGGCACTCTGTCGATACCCCACCGAGACCCCATTGGGGCCAATACGCCCGCGTTTC
TTCCTTTTCCCCACCCCACCCCCCAAGTTCGGGTGAAGGCCCAGGGCTCGCAGCCAACGTCGGGGCGGCA
GGCCCTGCCATAGCCTCAGGTTACTCATATATACTTTAGATTGATTTAAAACTTCATTTTTAATTTAAAA
GGATCTAGGTGAAGATCCTTTTTGATAATCTCATGACCAAAATCCCTTAACGTGAGTTTTCGTTCCACTG
AGCGTCAGACCCCGTAGAAAAGATCAAAGGATCTTCTTGAGATCCTTTTTTTCTGCGCGTAATCTGCTGC
TTGCAAACAAAAAAACCACCGCTACCAGCGGTGGTTTGTTTGCCGGATCAAGAGCTACCAACTCTTTTTC
CGAAGGTAACTGGCTTCAGCAGAGCGCAGATACCAAATACTGTTCTTCTAGTGTAGCCGTAGTTAGGCCA
CCACTTCAAGAACTCTGTAGCACCGCCTACATACCTCGCTCTGCTAATCCTGTTACCAGTGGCTGCTGCC
AGTGGCGATAAGTCGTGTCTTACCGGGTTGGACTCAAGACGATAGTTACCGGATAAGGCGCAGCGGTCGG
GCTGAACGGGGGGTTCGTGCACACAGCCCAGCTTGGAGCGAACGACCTACACCGAACTGAGATACCTACA
GCGTGAGCTATGAGAAAGCGCCACGCTTCCCGAAGGGAGAAAGGCGGACAGGTATCCGGTAAGCGGCAGG
GTCGGAACAGGAGAGCGCACGAGGGAGCTTCCAGGGGGAAACGCCTGGTATCTTTATAGTCCTGTCGGGT
TTCGCCACCTCTGACTTGAGCGTCGATTTTTGTGATGCTCGTCAGGGGGGCGGAGCCTATGGAAAAACGC
CAGCAACGCGGCCTTTTTACGGTTCCTGGCCTTTTGCTGGCCTTTTGCTCACATGTTCTTTCCTGCGTTA
TCCCCTGATTCTGTGGATAACCGTATTACCGCCATGCATTAGTTATTAATAGTAATCAATTACGGGGTCA
TTAGTTCATAGCCC
Features (pLannotate 1.2.2; 17 found; start..end, strand, type, name):
     16..319     +  enhancer       CMV enhancer: human cytomegalovirus immediate early enhancer
    320..523     +  promoter       CMV promoter: human cytomegalovirus (CMV) immediate early promoter
    563..1813    +  CDS            LAMP1: LAMP1_HUMAN - Experimental evidence at protein level: Swiss-Prot protein existence level 1. (Microbial infection) Acts as a receptor for Lassa virus protein. From Homo sapiens (Human).
   1815..1840    -  CDS            9xHis (fragment): 9xHis affinity tag
   1847..2539    +  CDS            dTomato: dTomato is a basic (constitutively fluorescent) orange fluorescent protein published in 2004, derived from Discosoma sp.. It is reported to be a somewhat slowly-maturing dimer with low acid sensitivity.
   2581..2612    +  misc_feature   MCS (fragment): multiple cloning site
   2629..2713    +  CDS            large T antigen (fragment): large T antigen from SV40 (simian virus 40)
   2736..2857    +  polyA_signal   SV40 poly(A) signal: SV40 polyadenylation signal
   2891..3319    -  rep_origin     f1 ori (sequence partly withheld): f1 bacteriophage origin of replication; arrow indicates direction of (+) strand synthesis
   3346..3450    +  promoter       AmpR promoter: bla
   3452..3809    +  promoter       SV40 promoter: SV40 enhancer and early promoter
   3844..4638    +  CDS            NeoR/KanR: aminoglycoside phosphotransferase from Tn5; aph(3')-II (or nptII); confers resistance to neomycin, kanamycin, and G418 (Geneticin®)
   4659..4811    +  CDS            ble (fragment): BLE_KLEPN - Experimental evidence at protein level: Swiss-Prot protein existence level 1. Binding protein with a strong affinity to the bleomycin family of antibiotics. Binds to CL990; an antimitotic-antibiotic compound. From Klebsiella pneumoniae.
   4870..4917    +  polyA_signal   HSV TK poly(A) signal: herpes simplex virus thymidine kinase polyadenylation signal (Cole and Stacy, 1985)
   5008..5024    -  polyA_signal   bGH poly(A) signal (fragment): bovine growth hormone polyadenylation signal
   5246..5834    +  rep_origin     ori: high-copy-number ColE1/pMB1/pBR322/pUC origin of replication
   5949..5993    +  enhancer       CMV enhancer (fragment): human cytomegalovirus immediate early enhancer
