[The description below was written by a language model from this plasmid's Addgene catalogue record and pLannotate feature annotations shown in this document.]
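Description:
Lyso-RA is a mammalian expression plasmid built on the mEmerald-C1 backbone, in which the original mEmerald coding sequence was replaced by ddRFP A, the "A" copy of a synthetic dimerization-dependent red fluorescent protein. The human CMV immediate early enhancer and promoter drive a single open reading frame consisting of human LAMP1 followed by ddRFP A, terminated by an SV40 polyadenylation signal. Because LAMP1 is a lysosomal membrane protein and the fluorescent protein sits at its C-terminal end, the RA moiety is displayed on the cytosolic face of the lysosomal membrane. The automated annotation labels the fluorescent protein region as dTomato, which reflects sequence similarity between ddRFP A and the Discosoma-derived red proteins rather than a different insert. The short 9xHis, large T antigen, ble and bGH poly(A) fragment hits are probably annotation artefacts or backbone remnants, not functional parts.

The plasmid is propagated in bacteria through a high-copy ColE1/pUC-type origin and selected with kanamycin. The NeoR/KanR gene is preceded by both a bacterial promoter and the SV40 early promoter and followed by an HSV TK polyadenylation signal, so the same marker can also confer G418 resistance in mammalian cells. An f1 origin is also present.

Dimerization-dependent fluorescent proteins are only weakly fluorescent alone and brighten when the A copy binds its partner B copy. Lyso-RA belongs to a toolkit for visualizing membrane contact sites. It would be co-expressed with a complementary partner anchored to another organelle, so that fluorescence reports close apposition of lysosomes with that organelle in living cells.
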