Addgene plasmid #209875: Lyso-RA
Purpose: Dimerization dependent fluorescent protein RA anchored to cytosolic face of the lysosomal membrane with human LAMP1
Depositing lab: Sarah Cohen. Depositing organization: University of North Carolina at Chapel Hill. Publication: Contact-FP: A Dimerization-Dependent Fluorescent Protein Toolkit for Visualizing Membrane Contact Site Dynamics. Miner GE, Smith SY, Showalter WK, So CM, Ragusa JV, Powers AE, Zanellati MC, Hsu CH, Marchan MF, Cohen S. Contact (Thousand Oaks). 2024 Feb 4;7:25152564241228911. doi: 10.1177/25152564241228911. eCollection 2024 Jan-Dec. PubMed 38327561.
Backbone
  Vector backbone: mEmerald-C1
  Vector type: Mammalian Expression
Growth in bacteria
  Bacterial resistance: Kanamycin, 50 μg/mL
  Growth temperature: 37°C
  Growth strain: DH5alpha
  Copy number: High Copy
Gene/Insert
  Gene/Insert name: ddRFP A
  Species: Synthetic
  Promoter: CMV
  Tag / fusion protein: LAMP1 (N terminal on insert)
  Cloning method: Gibson Cloning
Terms and licenses: Academic/Nonprofit Terms; Industry Terms: Not Available to Industry
Depositor comments: mEmerald was replaced with ddRFP A
How to cite: Lyso-RA was a gift from Sarah Cohen (Addgene plasmid # 209875 ; http://n2t.net/addgene:209875 ; RRID:Addgene_209875)
