>Addgene plasmid #209875 | Lyso-RA | depositor partial sequence | sequence record 409294 | ddRFP A gene
ATGGTGAGCAAGAGCGAGGAGGTCATCAAAGAGTTCATGCGCTTCAAGGTGCGCTTGGAGGGCTCCATGA
ACGGCCACGAGTTCGAGATCGAGGGCGAGGGCGAGGGCCGCCCCTACGAGGGCACCCAGACCGCCAAGCT
GAAGGTGACCAAGGGCGGCCCCCTGCCCTTCGCCTGGGACATCCTGTCCCCCCAGATCATGTACGGCTCC
AAGGCGTACGTGAAGCACCCCGCCGACGTCCCCGATTACATGAAGCTGTCCTTCCCCGAGGGCTTCAAGT
GGGAGCGCGTGATGCACTTCGAGGACGGCGGTCTGGTGACCGTGACTCAGGACACCTCCCTGCAGGACGG
CACGCTGATCTACAAGGTGAAGATGCGCGGCACCAACTTCCCCCCCGACGGCCCCGTAATGCAGAAGAAG
ACCTTGGGCTGGGATTATGCCACCGAGCGCCTGTACCCCGAAGACGGCGTGCTGAAGGGCGAGCTTCTGG
GGCGCCTGAAGCTGAAGGACGGCGGCCTCAACCTGGTGGAGTTCAAGACCATCTACATGGCCAAGAAGCC
CGTGCAACTGCCCGGCTACTACTTCGTGGACACCAAGCTGGGCATCACCTCCCACAACGAGGACTACACC
ATCGTGGAACAGTACGAGCGCTCCGAGGGCCGCCACCACCTGGGCATGGACGAGCTGTACAAG
