>Addgene plasmid #209875 | Lyso-RA | depositor partial sequence | sequence record 409295 | LAMP1
ATGGCGGCCCCCGGCAGCGCCCGGCGACCCCTGCTGCTGCTACTGCTGTTGCTGCTGCTCGGCCTCATGC
ATTGTGCGTCAGCAGCAATGTTTATGGTGAAAAATGGCAACGGGACCGCGTGCATAATGGCCAACTTCTC
TGCTGCCTTCTCAGTGAACTACGACACCAAGAGTGGCCCTAAGAACATGACCTTTGACCTGCCATCAGAT
GCCACAGTGGTGCTCAACCGCAGCTCCTGTGGAAAAGAGAACACTTCTGACCCCAGTCTCGTGATTGCTT
TTGGAAGAGGACATACACTCACTCTCAATTTCACGAGAAATGCAACACGTTACAGCGTCCAGCTCATGAG
TTTTGTTTATAACTTGTCAGACACACACCTTTTCCCCAATGCGAGCTCCAAAGAAATCAAGACTGTGGAA
TCTATAACTGACATCAGGGCAGATATAGATAAAAAATACAGATGTGTTAGTGGCACCCAGGTCCACATGA
ACAACGTGACCGTAACGCTCCATGATGCCACCATCCAGGCGTACCTTTCCAACAGCAGCTTCAGCAGGGG
AGAGACACGCTGTGAACAAGACAGGCCTTCCCCAACCACAGCGCCCCCTGCGCCACCCAGCCCCTCGCCC
TCACCCGTGCCCAAGAGCCCCTCTGTGGACAAGTACAACGTGAGCGGCACCAACGGGACCTGCCTGCTGG
CCAGCATGGGGCTGCAGCTGAACCTCACCTATGAGAGGAAGGACAACACGACGGTGACAAGGCTTCTCAA
CATCAACCCCAACAAGACCTCGGCCAGCGGGAGCTGCGGCGCCCACCTGGTGACTCTGGAGCTGCACAGC
GAGGGCACCACCGTCCTGCTCTTCCAGTTCGGGATGAATGCAAGTTCTAGCCGGTTTTTCCTACAAGGAA
TCCAGTTGAATACAATTCTTCCTGACGCCAGAGACCCCGCCTTTAAAGCTGCCAACGGCTCCCTGCGAGC
GCTGCAGGCCACAGTCGGCAATTCCTACAAGTGCAACGCGGAGGAGCACGTCCGTGTCACGAAGGCGTTT
TCAGTCAATATATTCAAAGTGTGGGTCCAGGCTTTCAAGGTGGAAGGTGGCCAGTTTGGCTCTGTGGAGG
AGTGTCTGCTGGACGAGAACAGCATGCTGATCCCCATCGCTGTGGGTGGTGCCCTGGCGGGGCTGGTCCT
CATCGTCCTCATCGCCTACCTCGTCGGCAGGAAGAGGAGTCACGCAGGCTACCAGACTATC
